Addgene plasmid #46696: pcDNA3.2 mir-1-1 reporter mir40-1
Depositing lab: David Bartel. Depositing organization: Whitehead Institute for Biomedical Research. Publication: Beyond Secondary Structure: Primary-Sequence Determinants License Pri-miRNA Hairpins for Processing. Auyeung VC, Ulitsky I, McGeary SE, Bartel DP. Cell. 2013 Feb 14;152(4):844-58. doi: 10.1016/j.cell.2013.01.031. PubMed 23415231.
Backbone
  Vector backbone: pcDNA3.2 V5-DEST mir-1-1 reporter
  Backbone manufacturer: Bartel lab (Addgene plasmid# 46646)
  Backbone size w/o insert (bp): 8038
  Vector type: Mammalian Expression, RNAi
  Selectable markers: Neomycin (select with G418)
Growth in bacteria
  Bacterial resistance: Ampicillin, 100 μg/mL
  Growth temperature: 37°C
  Growth strain: DH5alpha
  Copy number: High Copy
Gene/Insert
  Gene/Insert name: mir40-1 (alt name: mir40-1 pri-mRNA)
  Species: C. elegans (nematode), Synthetic
  Mutation: see sequence and publication
  Promoter: CMV
  Tag / fusion protein: hsa-mir-1-1 (C terminal on insert); V5 (C terminal on backbone)
  Cloning method: Gateway Cloning
  Sequencing primers: 5′ CMV-F; 3′ TK-pA-R
Terms and licenses: Academic/Nonprofit Terms; Industry Terms: Not Available to Industry
How to cite: pcDNA3.2 mir-1-1 reporter mir40-1 was a gift from David Bartel (Addgene plasmid # 46696 ; http://n2t.net/addgene:46696 ; RRID:Addgene_46696)
