[The description below was written by a language model from this plasmid's Addgene catalogue record and pLannotate feature annotations shown in this document.]
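Description:
pcDNA3.2 mir-1-1 reporter mir40-1 is a mammalian expression plasmid built to test how well a primary microRNA hairpin is processed in cells. It derives from a pcDNA3.2 V5-DEST backbone already modified to carry a human mir-1-1 hairpin, and the test sequence was introduced by Gateway recombination. In bacteria it replicates from a high-copy ColE1/pUC-type origin under ampicillin selection (AmpR with its own promoter). An f1 origin is also present. For mammalian cells, an SV40 promoter-driven neomycin phosphotransferase gene with an SV40 poly(A) signal allows G418 selection.

The payload is a single CMV enhancer/promoter-driven transcript. Between the attB1 and attB2 sites left by recombination lies the insert, a C. elegans-derived and partly synthetic mir-40 pri-miRNA segment, which the annotation software assigns to the mir-36 family. The record gives no details of its mutations, referring instead to the sequence and publication. Immediately downstream of attB2 sits the hsa-mir-1-1 precursor, followed by the backbone V5 tag sequence and the HSV TK polyadenylation signal. Because both hairpins share one transcript, mir-1-1 presumably acts as an internal reference against which processing of the nematode hairpin can be normalised. The V5 sequence is a backbone remnant, with no protein-coding insert recorded. A T7 promoter upstream of attB1 could support in vitro transcription.

The listed backbone size (about 8 kb) exceeds the roughly 6 kb annotated sequence, consistent with loss of the Gateway destination cassette during recombination. The associated work concerns primary-sequence determinants of pri-miRNA recognition beyond secondary structure.
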