Features (pLannotate 1.2.2; 24 found; start..end, strand, type, name):
     36..80      -  misc_feature   bom (fragment): basis of mobility region from pBR322
    235..614     +  enhancer       CMV enhancer: human cytomegalovirus immediate early enhancer
    615..818     +  promoter       CMV promoter: human cytomegalovirus (CMV) immediate early promoter
    814..847     +  LTR            5' LTR (truncated) (fragment): truncated 5' long terminal repeat (LTR) from HIV-1
    863..881     +  promoter       T7 promoter: promoter for bacteriophage T7 RNA polymerase
    911..935     +  protein_bind   attB1: mutant version of attB; recombination site for the Gateway® BP reaction BP Clonase™
    963..1062    +  ncRNA          mir-36: Accession: RF00685 - microRNA mir-36
   1100..1120    -  protein_bind   attB2: mutant version of attB; core recombination site for the Gateway® BP reaction BP Clonase™
   1199..1275    +  ncRNA          mir-1: Accession: RF00103 - mir-1 microRNA precursor family
   1474..1515    +  CDS            V5 tag: epitope tag from simian virus 5
   1599..1647    +  polyA_signal   HSV TK poly(A) signal: herpes simplex virus thymidine kinase polyadenylation signal (Cole and Stacy, 1985)
   1738..1754    -  polyA_signal   bGH poly(A) signal (fragment): bovine growth hormone polyadenylation signal
   1849..2277    +  rep_origin     f1 ori (sequence partly withheld): f1 bacteriophage origin of replication; arrow indicates direction of (+) strand synthesis
   2291..2620    +  promoter       SV40 promoter: SV40 enhancer and early promoter
   2687..3478    +  CDS            neo: KKA2_KLEPN - Also known as kan, nptII. Experimental evidence at protein level: Swiss-Prot protein existence level 1. Resistance to kanamycin, neomycin, paromomycin, ribostamycin, butirosin and gentamicin B. From Klebsiella pneumoniae.
   3504..3662    +  CDS            ble (fragment): BLE_KLEPN - Experimental evidence at protein level: Swiss-Prot protein existence level 1. Binding protein with a strong affinity to the bleomycin family of antibiotics. Binds to CL990; an antimitotic-antibiotic compound. From Klebsiella pneumoniae.
   3657..3778    +  polyA_signal   SV40 poly(A) signal: SV40 polyadenylation signal
   3851..3867    -  protein_bind   lac operator: The lac repressor binds to the lac operator to inhibit transcription in E. coli. This inhibition can be relieved by adding lactose or isopropyl-β-D-thiogalactopyranoside (IPTG). lac repressor encoded by lacI
   3875..3905    -  promoter       lac promoter: promoter for the E. coli lac operon
   3920..3941    -  protein_bind   CAP binding site: CAP binding activates transcription in the presence of cAMP. E. coli catabolite activator protein
   3954..4046    -  CDS            lacI (fragment): lac repressor; lacI; The lac repressor binds to the lac operator to inhibit transcription in E. coli. This inhibition can be relieved by adding lactose or isopropyl-β-D-thiogalactopyranoside (IPTG).
   4229..4817    -  rep_origin     ori: high-copy-number ColE1/pMB1/pBR322/pUC origin of replication
   4988..5848    -  CDS            AmpR: β-lactamase; bla; confers resistance to ampicillin, carbenicillin, and related antibiotics
   5849..5953    -  promoter       AmpR promoter: bla
>Addgene plasmid #46696 | pcDNA3.2 mir-1-1 reporter mir40-1 | depositor full sequence | sequence record 117403 | pcDNA3.2 mir-1-1 reporter mir40-1 sequence 5984 bps
GACGGATCGGGAGATCTCCCGATCCCCTATGGTCGACTCTCAGTACAATCTGCTCTGATGCCGCATAGTT
AAGCCAGTATCTGCTCCCTGCTTGTGTGTTGGAGGTCGCTGAGTAGTGCGCGAGCAAAATTTAAGCTACA
ACAAGGCAAGGCTTGACCGACAATTGCATGAAGAATCTGCTTAGGGTTAGGCGTTTTGCGCTGCTTCGCG
ATGTACGGGCCAGATATACGCGTTGACATTGATTATTGACTAGTTATTAATAGTAATCAATTACGGGGTC
ATTAGTTCATAGCCCATATATGGAGTTCCGCGTTACATAACTTACGGTAAATGGCCCGCCTGGCTGACCG
CCCAACGACCCCCGCCCATTGACGTCAATAATGACGTATGTTCCCATAGTAACGCCAATAGGGACTTTCC
ATTGACGTCAATGGGTGGACTATTTACGGTAAACTGCCCACTTGGCAGTACATCAAGTGTATCATATGCC
AAGTACGCCCCCTATTGACGTCAATGACGGTAAATGGCCCGCCTGGCATTATGCCCAGTACATGACCTTA
TGGGACTTTCCTACTTGGCAGTACATCTACGTATTAGTCATCGCTATTACCATGGTGATGCGGTTTTGGC
AGTACATCAATGGGCGTGGATAGCGGTTTGACTCACGGGGATTTCCAAGTCTCCACCCCATTGACGTCAA
TGGGAGTTTGTTTTGGCACCAAAATCAACGGGACTTTCCAAAATGTCGTAACAACTCCGCCCCATTGACG
CAAATGGGCGGTAGGCGTGTACGGTGGGAGGTCTATATAAGCAGAGCTCTCTGGCTAACTAGAGAACCCA
CTGCTTACTGGCTTATCGAAATTAATACGACTCACTATAGGGAGACCCAAGCTGGCTAGTTAAGCTATCA
ACAAGTTTGTACAAAAAAGCAGGCTGGTGTAAATCAGCTTGGCTCTGGTGTCTCCGAACCTTGTGTCCGC
ACCTCAGTGGATGTATGCCATGATGATAAGATATCAGAAATCCTATCACCGGGTGTACATCAGCTAAGGT
GCGGGTACAGGTGCATTTGATATCAAGGTGAGTTATTTTTAAGTGGGCCCAGCTTTCTTGTACAAAGTGG
TTGATCTAGAGGGCCCGCAGTGGGGTCAGCTTCTACCGGGGCGGCGTCCCGGGGTCTTGGAACTGCATGC
AGACTGCCTGCTTGGGAAACATACTTCTTTATATGCCCATATGGACCTGCTAAGCTATGGAATGTAAAGA
AGTATGTATCTCAGGCCGGGACCTCTCTCGCCGCACTGAGGGGCACTCCACACCACGGGGGCCGCCGCGG
CCGACAGCCAGCCAGGCGGCTGTGGTGGGGGTGAGGCTGGGGCGGCAGGCTGCCTGGGCGTTGGTGGACG
GTCGTGTCCCCGCCAGCATTGTTCTGTCACTTTGCCTGTGTCAGCAGGTGGAAGTGCTCACCAGACATTC
GAAGGTAAGCCTATCCCTAACCCTCTCCTCGGTCTCGATTCTACGCGTACCGGTTAGTAATGAGTTTAAA
CGGGGGAGGCTAACTGAAACACGGAAGGAGACAATACCGGAAGGAACCCGCGCTATGACGGCAATAAAAA
GACAGAATAAAACGCACGGGTGTTGGGTCGTTTGTTCATAAACGCGGGGTTCGGTCCCAGGGCTGGCACT
CTGTCGATACCCCACCGAGACCCCATTGGGGCCAATACGCCCGCGTTTCTTCCTTTTCCCCACCCCACCC
CCCAAGTTCGGGTGAAGGCCCAGGGCTCGCAGCCAACGTCGGGGCGGCAGGCCCTGCCATAGCAGATCTG
CGCAGCTGGGGCTCTAGGGGGTATCCCC
[124 nt withheld, positions 1849-1972]
C
[32 nt withheld, positions 1974-2005]
CA
[57 nt withheld, positions 2008-2064]
A
[49 nt withheld, positions 2066-2114]
CCTTTGACGTTGGAGTCCACGTTCTTT
[37 nt withheld, positions 2142-2178]
ACCCTATCTCGGTCTATTCTTTTGATTTATAAGGGATTTTGGGGATTTCGGCCTATTGGTTAAAAAATGA
GCTGATTTAACAAAAATTTAACGCGAATTAATTCTGTGGAATGTGTGTCAGTTAGGGTGTGGAAAGTCCC
CAGGCTCCCCAGCAGGCAGAAGTATGCAAAGCATGCATCTCAATTAGTCAGCAACCAGGTGTGGAAAGTC
CCCAGGCTCCCCAGCAGGCAGAAGTATGCAAAGCATGCATCTCAATTAGTCAGCAACCATAGTCCCGCCC
CTAACTCCGCCCATCCCGCCCCTAACTCCGCCCAGTTCCGCCCATTCTCCGCCCCATGGCTGACTAATTT
TTTTTATTTATGCAGAGGCCGAGGCCGCCTCTGCCTCTGAGCTATTCCAGAAGTAGTGAGGAGGCTTTTT
TGGAGGCCTAGGCTTTTGCAAAAAGCTCCCGGGAGCTTGTATATCCATTTTCGGATCTGATCAAGAGACA
GGATGAGGATCGTTTCGCATGATTGAACAAGATGGATTGCACGCAGGTTCTCCGGCCGCTTGGGTGGAGA
GGCTATTCGGCTATGACTGGGCACAACAGACAATCGGCTGCTCTGATGCCGCCGTGTTCCGGCTGTCAGC
GCAGGGGCGCCCGGTTCTTTTTGTCAAGACCGACCTGTCCGGTGCCCTGAATGAACTGCAGGACGAGGCA
GCGCGGCTATCGTGGCTGGCCACGACGGGCGTTCCTTGCGCAGCTGTGCTCGACGTTGTCACTGAAGCGG
GAAGGGACTGGCTGCTATTGGGCGAAGTGCCGGGGCAGGATCTCCTGTCATCTCACCTTGCTCCTGCCGA
GAAAGTATCCATCATGGCTGATGCAATGCGGCGGCTGCATACGCTTGATCCGGCTACCTGCCCATTCGAC
CACCAAGCGAAACATCGCATCGAGCGAGCACGTACTCGGATGGAAGCCGGTCTTGTCGATCAGGATGATC
TGGACGAAGAGCATCAGGGGCTCGCGCCAGCCGAACTGTTCGCCAGGCTCAAGGCGCGCATGCCCGACGG
CGAGGATCTCGTCGTGACCCATGGCGATGCCTGCTTGCCGAATATCATGGTGGAAAATGGCCGCTTTTCT
GGATTCATCGACTGTGGCCGGCTGGGTGTGGCGGACCGCTATCAGGACATAGCGTTGGCTACCCGTGATA
TTGCTGAAGAGCTTGGCGGCGAATGGGCTGACCGCTTCCTCGTGCTTTACGGTATCGCCGCTCCCGATTC
GCAGCGCATCGCCTTCTATCGCCTTCTTGACGAGTTCTTCTGAGCGGGACTCTGGGGTTCGCGAAATGAC
CGACCAAGCGACGCCCAACCTGCCATCACGAGATTTCGATTCCACCGCCGCCTTCTATGAAAGGTTGGGC
TTCGGAATCGTTTTCCGGGACGCCGGCTGGATGATCCTCCAGCGCGGGGATCTCATGCTGGAGTTCTTCG
CCCACCCCAACTTGTTTATTGCAGCTTATAATGGTTACAAATAAAGCAATAGCATCACAAATTTCACAAA
TAAAGCATTTTTTTCACTGCATTCTAGTTGTGGTTTGTCCAAACTCATCAATGTATCTTATCATGTCTGT
ATACCGTCGACCTCTAGCTAGAGCTTGGCGTAATCATGGTCATAGCTGTTTCCTGTGTGAAATTGTTATC
CGCTCACAATTCCACACAACATACGAGCCGGAAGCATAAAGTGTAAAGCCTGGGGTGCCTAATGAGTGAG
CTAACTCACATTAATTGCGTTGCGCTCACTGCCCGCTTTCCAGTCGGGAAACCTGTCGTGCCAGCTGCAT
TAATGAATCGGCCAACGCGCGGGGAGAGGCGGTTTGCGTATTGGGCGCTCTTCCGCTTCCTCGCTCACTG
ACTCGCTGCGCTCGGTCGTTCGGCTGCGGCGAGCGGTATCAGCTCACTCAAAGGCGGTAATACGGTTATC
CACAGAATCAGGGGATAACGCAGGAAAGAACATGTGAGCAAAAGGCCAGCAAAAGGCCAGGAACCGTAAA
AAGGCCGCGTTGCTGGCGTTTTTCCATAGGCTCCGCCCCCCTGACGAGCATCACAAAAATCGACGCTCAA
GTCAGAGGTGGCGAAACCCGACAGGACTATAAAGATACCAGGCGTTTCCCCCTGGAAGCTCCCTCGTGCG
CTCTCCTGTTCCGACCCTGCCGCTTACCGGATACCTGTCCGCCTTTCTCCCTTCGGGAAGCGTGGCGCTT
TCTCAATGCTCACGCTGTAGGTATCTCAGTTCGGTGTAGGTCGTTCGCTCCAAGCTGGGCTGTGTGCACG
AACCCCCCGTTCAGCCCGACCGCTGCGCCTTATCCGGTAACTATCGTCTTGAGTCCAACCCGGTAAGACA
CGACTTATCGCCACTGGCAGCAGCCACTGGTAACAGGATTAGCAGAGCGAGGTATGTAGGCGGTGCTACA
GAGTTCTTGAAGTGGTGGCCTAACTACGGCTACACTAGAAGGACAGTATTTGGTATCTGCGCTCTGCTGA
AGCCAGTTACCTTCGGAAAAAGAGTTGGTAGCTCTTGATCCGGCAAACAAACCACCGCTGGTAGCGGTGG
TTTTTTTGTTTGCAAGCAGCAGATTACGCGCAGAAAAAAAGGATCTCAAGAAGATCCTTTGATCTTTTCT
ACGGGGTCTGACGCTCAGTGGAACGAAAACTCACGTTAAGGGATTTTGGTCATGAGATTATCAAAAAGGA
TCTTCACCTAGATCCTTTTAAATTAAAAATGAAGTTTTAAATCAATCTAAAGTATATATGAGTAAACTTG
GTCTGACAGTTACCAATGCTTAATCAGTGAGGCACCTATCTCAGCGATCTGTCTATTTCGTTCATCCATA
GTTGCCTGACTCCCCGTCGTGTAGATAACTACGATACGGGAGGGCTTACCATCTGGCCCCAGTGCTGCAA
TGATACCGCGAGACCCACGCTCACCGGCTCCAGATTTATCAGCAATAAACCAGCCAGCCGGAAGGGCCGA
GCGCAGAAGTGGTCCTGCAACTTTATCCGCCTCCATCCAGTCTATTAATTGTTGCCGGGAAGCTAGAGTA
AGTAGTTCGCCAGTTAATAGTTTGCGCAACGTTGTTGCCATTGCTACAGGCATCGTGGTGTCACGCTCGT
CGTTTGGTATGGCTTCATTCAGCTCCGGTTCCCAACGATCAAGGCGAGTTACATGATCCCCCATGTTGTG
CAAAAAAGCGGTTAGCTCCTTCGGTCCTCCGATCGTTGTCAGAAGTAAGTTGGCCGCAGTGTTATCACTC
ATGGTTATGGCAGCACTGCATAATTCTCTTACTGTCATGCCATCCGTAAGATGCTTTTCTGTGACTGGTG
AGTACTCAACCAAGTCATTCTGAGAATAGTGTATGCGGCGACCGAGTTGCTCTTGCCCGGCGTCAATACG
GGATAATACCGCGCCACATAGCAGAACTTTAAAAGTGCTCATCATTGGAAAACGTTCTTCGGGGCGAAAA
CTCTCAAGGATCTTACCGCTGTTGAGATCCAGTTCGATGTAACCCACTCGTGCACCCAACTGATCTTCAG
CATCTTTTACTTTCACCAGCGTTTCTGGGTGAGCAAAAACAGGAAGGCAAAATGCCGCAAAAAAGGGAAT
AAGGGCGACACGGAAATGTTGAATACTCATACTCTTCCTTTTTCAATATTATTGAAGCATTTATCAGGGT
TATTGTCTCATGAGCGGATACATATTTGAATGTATTTAGAAAAATAAACAAATAGGGGTTCCGCGCACAT
TTCCCCGAAAAGTGCCACCTGACGTC
