>Addgene plasmid #46696 | pcDNA3.2 mir-1-1 reporter mir40-1 | addgene partial sequence | sequence record 73882 | CMV-F 5'-CGCAAATGGGCGGTAGGCGTG-3'
TTAATACGACTCACTATAGGGAGACCCAAGCTGGCTAGTTAAGCTATCAACAAGTTTGTACAAAAAAGCA
GGCTGGTGTAAATCAGCTTGGCTCTGGTGTCTCCGAACCTTGTGTCCGCACCTCAGTGGATGTATGCCAT
GATGATAAGATATCAGAAATCCTATCACCGGGTGTACATCAGCTAAGGTGCGGGTACAGGTGCATTTGAT
ATCAAGGTGAGTTATTTTTAAGTGGGCCCAGCTTTCTTGTACAAAGTGGTTGATCTAGAGGGCCCGCAGT
GGGGTCAGCTTCTACCGGGGCGGCGTCCCGGGGTCTTGGAACTGCATGCAGACTGCCTGCTTGGGAAACA
TACTTCTTTATATGCCCATATGGACCTGCTAAGCTATGGAATGTAAAGAAGTATGTATCTCAGGCCGGGA
CCTCTCTCGCCGCACTGAGGGGCACTCCACACCACGGGGGCCGCCGCGGCCGACAGCCAGCCAGGCGGCT
GTGGTGGGGGTGAGGCTGGGGCGGCAGGCTGCCTGGGCGTTGGTGGACGGTCGTGTCCCCGCCAGCATTG
TTCTGTCACTTTGCCTGTGTCAGCAGGTGGAAGTGCTCACCAGACATTCGAAGGTAAGCCTATCCCTAAC
CCTCTCCTCGGTCTCGATTCTACGCGTACCGGTTAGTAATGAGTTTAAACGGGGGAGGCTAACTGAAACA
CGGAAGGAGACAATACCGGAAGGAACCCGCGCTATGACGGCAATAAAAAGACAGAATAAAACGCACGGGT
GTTGGGTCGTTTGTTCATAAACGCGGGGTTCGGTCCCAGGGCTGGCACTCTGTCGATACCCCACCGAGAC
CCCATTGGGGCCAATACGCCCGCGTTTCTTCCTTTTCCCCACCCCACCCCCCAAGTTCGGGTGAA
